Addgene plasmid #237463: pX461-ABE8e-nSpCas9-Intergenic sgRNA
Purpose: All-in-one base editor expressing adenine base editor (ABE8e-nSpCas9) and gRNA control targeting Intergenic site
Depositing lab: Thomas Gonatopoulos-Pournatzis. Depositing organization: National Cancer Institute (NCI). Publication: Single-cell exon deletion profiling reveals splicing events that shape gene expression and cell state dynamics. Kumari B, Damodaran AP, Guiblet WM, Xiao MS, Behera AK, On TA, McIntosh CE, Teszler M, Holloway C, Le S, Parab N, Zhao Y, Aregger M, Gonatopoulos-Pournatzis T. Nat Commun. 2026 Feb 3;17(1):1218. doi: 10.1038/s41467-026-68774-w. PubMed 41633991.
Backbone
  Vector backbone: pX459v2
  Backbone manufacturer: Feng Zhang (Addgene plasmid # 62988)
  Vector type: Mammalian Expression, CRISPR
  Selectable markers: Puromycin
Growth in bacteria
  Bacterial resistance: Ampicillin, 100 μg/mL
  Growth temperature: 37°C
  Growth strain: DH5alpha
  Copy number: High Copy
Gene/Insert
  Gene/Insert name: Intergenic sgRNA
  gRNA/shRNA sequence: TTGACTGCACACAACTGGGC
  Species: Other
  Promoter: chicken beta-actin promoter & U6
  Cloning method: Gibson Cloning
Terms and licenses: Academic/Nonprofit Terms; Industry Terms: Not Available to Industry
How to cite: pX461-ABE8e-nSpCas9-Intergenic sgRNA was a gift from Thomas Gonatopoulos-Pournatzis (Addgene plasmid # 237463 ; http://n2t.net/addgene:237463 ; RRID:Addgene_237463)
