[The description below was written by a language model from this plasmid's Addgene catalogue record and pLannotate feature annotations shown in this document.]
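Description:
pX461-ABE8e-nSpCas9-Intergenic sgRNA is an all-in-one mammalian CRISPR adenine base editing plasmid built on the pX459v2 backbone. It is propagated in E. coli as a high-copy plasmid through a ColE1/pUC-type origin and selected with ampicillin (AmpR under its own bla promoter). An f1 phage origin is also annotated, along with small vestigial fragments of bom and rop. A single AAV2 inverted terminal repeat sits downstream of the expression cassette as a backbone remnant. With only one ITR annotated, nothing in the record suggests the plasmid is meant for AAV packaging.

The payload comprises two transcription units. A human U6 RNA polymerase III promoter drives an S. pyogenes-type single guide RNA, with the spacer placed between the promoter and the gRNA scaffold. This spacer targets an intergenic site and serves as a control guide. A partial second scaffold annotation follows the first, and its significance is not stated. Downstream, a hybrid promoter made of the CMV enhancer, chicken β-actin promoter and a hybrid CBA/MVM intron drives the base editor. The editor is a TadA-derived deaminase domain (ABE8e, according to the catalogue) fused to SpCas9. The Cas9 is annotated in two contiguous parts, with the N-terminal part carrying the D10A mutation, consistent with the nickase named in the title. The puromycin N-acetyltransferase coding sequence lies just after Cas9 across the plasmid's numbering origin and is followed by a bGH polyadenylation signal, so it appears to belong to the same transcript. The linking element is not annotated.

Puromycin allows enrichment of transfected mammalian cells. The construct is used as a non-genic targeting control alongside ABE8e plasmids carrying guides against sites of interest.
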