Features (pLannotate 1.2.2; 19 found; start..end, strand, type, name):
     70..669     +  CDS            PuroR (fragment): puromycin N-acetyltransferase; pac from Streptomyces; confers resistance to puromycin
    703..814     +  polyA_signal   bGH poly(A) signal: bovine growth hormone polyadenylation signal
    919..1059    +  repeat_region  AAV2 ITR: inverted terminal repeat of adeno-associated virus serotype 2 inverted
   1064..1115    -  misc_feature   bom (fragment): basis of mobility region from pBR322
   1134..1589    +  rep_origin     f1 ori (sequence partly withheld): f1 bacteriophage origin of replication; arrow indicates direction of (+) strand synthesis
   1590..1639    -  misc_feature   bom (fragment): basis of mobility region from pBR322
   1741..1776    -  CDS            rop (fragment): Rop protein, which maintains plasmids at low copy number; rop
   1871..1975    +  promoter       AmpR promoter: bla
   1976..2836    +  CDS            AmpR: β-lactamase; bla; confers resistance to ampicillin, carbenicillin, and related antibiotics
   3007..3595    +  rep_origin     ori: high-copy-number ColE1/pMB1/pBR322/pUC origin of replication
   3657..3897    +  promoter       U6 promoter: RNA polymerase III promoter for human U6 snRNA
   3927..4002    +  misc_RNA       gRNA scaffold: guide RNA scaffold for the Streptococcus pyogenes CRISPR/Cas9 system
   4009..4052    +  misc_RNA       gRNA scaffold (fragment): guide RNA scaffold for the Streptococcus pyogenes CRISPR/Cas9 system
   4099..4384    +  enhancer       CMV enhancer: human cytomegalovirus immediate early enhancer; contains an 18-bp deletion relative to the standard CMV enhancer
   4386..4663    +  promoter       chicken β-actin promoter: No description available
   4664..4891    +  intron         hybrid intron: hybrid between chicken β-actin (CBA) and minute virus of mice (MMV) introns (Gray et al., 2011)
   4984..5475    +  CDS            tadA: TADA_ECOLI - Also known as yfhC. Experimental evidence at protein level: Swiss-Prot protein existence level 1. Catalyzes the deamination of adenosine to inosine at the wobble position 34 of tRNA(Arg2). Essential for cell viability. From Escherichia coli (strain K12).
   5587..7188    +  CDS            dCas9(N): N-terminal portion of catalytically inactive Streptococcus pyogenes dCas9 carrying the D10A mutation (Zetsche et al., 2015)
   7189..9683    +  CDS            Cas9(C) (fragment): C-terminal portion of Streptococcus pyogenes Cas9 (Zetsche et al., 2015)
>Addgene plasmid #237463 | pX461-ABE8e-nSpCas9-Intergenic sgRNA | addgene full sequence | sequence record 476140 | Addgene NGS Result
GAATTCGGCAGTGGAGAGGGCAGAGGAAGTCTGCTAACATGCGGTGACGTCGAGGAGAATCCTGGCCCAA
TGACCGAGTACAAGCCCACGGTGCGCCTCGCCACCCGCGACGACGTCCCCAGGGCCGTACGCACCCTCGC
CGCCGCGTTCGCCGACTACCCCGCCACGCGCCACACCGTCGATCCGGACCGCCACATCGAGCGGGTCACC
GAGCTGCAAGAACTCTTCCTCACGCGCGTCGGGCTCGACATCGGCAAGGTGTGGGTCGCGGACGACGGCG
CCGCGGTGGCGGTCTGGACCACGCCGGAGAGCGTCGAAGCGGGGGCGGTGTTCGCCGAGATCGGCCCGCG
CATGGCCGAGTTGAGCGGTTCCCGGCTGGCCGCGCAGCAACAGATGGAAGGCCTCCTGGCGCCGCACCGG
CCCAAGGAGCCCGCGTGGTTCCTGGCCACCGTCGGAGTCTCGCCCGACCACCAGGGCAAGGGTCTGGGCA
GCGCCGTCGTGCTCCCCGGAGTGGAGGCGGCCGAGCGCGCCGGGGTGCCCGCCTTCCTGGAGACCTCCGC
GCCCCGCAACCTCCCCTTCTACGAGCGGCTCGGCTTCACCGTCACCGCCGACGTCGAGGTGCCCGAAGGA
CCGCGCACCTGGTGCATGACCCGCAAGCCCGGTGCCTGAGAATTCTAACTAGAGCTCGCTGATCAGCCTC
GACTGTGCCTTCTAGTTGCCAGCCATCTGTTGTTTGCCCCTCCCCCGTGCCTTCCTTGACCCTGGAAGGT
GCCACTCCCACTGTCCTTTCCTAATAAAATGAGGAAATTGCATCGCATTGTCTGAGTAGGTGTCATTCTA
TTCTGGGGGGTGGGGTGGGGCAGGACAGCAAGGGGGAGGATTGGGAAGAGAATAGCAGGCATGCTGGGGA
GCGGCCGCAGGAACCCCTAGTGATGGAGTTGGCCACTCCCTCTCTGCGCGCTCGCTCGCTCACTGAGGCC
GGGCGACCAAAGGTCGCCCGACGCCCGGGCTTTGCCCGGGCGGCCTCAGTGAGCGAGCGAGCGCGCAGCT
GCCTGCAGGGGCGCCTGATGCGGTATTTTCTCCTTACGCATCTGTGCGGTATTTCACACCGCATA
[95 nt withheld, positions 1116-1210]
T
[46 nt withheld, positions 1212-1257]
C
[141 nt withheld, positions 1259-1399]
CCTTTGACGTTGGAGTCCACGTTCTTTAATAGTGGACTCTTGTTCCAAACTGGAACAACACTCAACTCTA
TCTCGGGCTATTCTTTTGATTTATAAGGGATTTTGCCGATTTCGGTCTATTGGTTAAAAAATGAGCTGAT
TTAACAAAAATTTAACGCGAATTTTAACAAAATATTAACGTTTACAATTTTATGGTGCACTCTCAGTACA
ATCTGCTCTGATGCCGCATAGTTAAGCCAGCCCCGACACCCGCCAACACCCGCTGACGCGCCCTGACGGG
CTTGTCTGCTCCCGGCATCCGCTTACAGACAAGCTGTGACCGTCTCCGGGAGCTGCATGTGTCAGAGGTT
TTCACCGTCATCACCGAAACGCGCGAGACGAAAGGGCCTCGTGATACGCCTATTTTTATAGGTTAATGTC
ATGATAATAATGGTTTCTTAGACGTCAGGTGGCACTTTTCGGGGAAATGTGCGCGGAACCCCTATTTGTT
TATTTTTCTAAATACATTCAAATATGTATCCGCTCATGAGACAATAACCCTGATAAATGCTTCAATAATA
TTGAAAAAGGAAGAGTATGAGTATTCAACATTTCCGTGTCGCCCTTATTCCCTTTTTTGCGGCATTTTGC
CTTCCTGTTTTTGCTCACCCAGAAACGCTGGTGAAAGTAAAAGATGCTGAAGATCAGTTGGGTGCACGAG
TGGGTTACATCGAACTGGATCTCAACAGCGGTAAGATCCTTGAGAGTTTTCGCCCCGAAGAACGTTTTCC
AATGATGAGCACTTTTAAAGTTCTGCTATGTGGCGCGGTATTATCCCGTATTGACGCCGGGCAAGAGCAA
CTCGGTCGCCGCATACACTATTCTCAGAATGACTTGGTTGAGTACTCACCAGTCACAGAAAAGCATCTTA
CGGATGGCATGACAGTAAGAGAATTATGCAGTGCTGCCATAACCATGAGTGATAACACTGCGGCCAACTT
ACTTCTGACAACGATCGGAGGACCGAAGGAGCTAACCGCTTTTTTGCACAACATGGGGGATCATGTAACT
CGCCTTGATCGTTGGGAACCGGAGCTGAATGAAGCCATACCAAACGACGAGCGTGACACCACGATGCCTG
TAGCAATGGCAACAACGTTGCGCAAACTATTAACTGGCGAACTACTTACTCTAGCTTCCCGGCAACAATT
AATAGACTGGATGGAGGCGGATAAAGTTGCAGGACCACTTCTGCGCTCGGCCCTTCCGGCTGGCTGGTTT
ATTGCTGATAAATCTGGAGCCGGTGAGCGTGGAAGCCGCGGTATCATTGCAGCACTGGGGCCAGATGGTA
AGCCCTCCCGTATCGTAGTTATCTACACGACGGGGAGTCAGGCAACTATGGATGAACGAAATAGACAGAT
CGCTGAGATAGGTGCCTCACTGATTAAGCATTGGTAACTGTCAGACCAAGTTTACTCATATATACTTTAG
ATTGATTTAAAACTTCATTTTTAATTTAAAAGGATCTAGGTGAAGATCCTTTTTGATAATCTCATGACCA
AAATCCCTTAACGTGAGTTTTCGTTCCACTGAGCGTCAGACCCCGTAGAAAAGATCAAAGGATCTTCTTG
AGATCCTTTTTTTCTGCGCGTAATCTGCTGCTTGCAAACAAAAAAACCACCGCTACCAGCGGTGGTTTGT
TTGCCGGATCAAGAGCTACCAACTCTTTTTCCGAAGGTAACTGGCTTCAGCAGAGCGCAGATACCAAATA
CTGTTCTTCTAGTGTAGCCGTAGTTAGGCCACCACTTCAAGAACTCTGTAGCACCGCCTACATACCTCGC
TCTGCTAATCCTGTTACCAGTGGCTGCTGCCAGTGGCGATAAGTCGTGTCTTACCGGGTTGGACTCAAGA
CGATAGTTACCGGATAAGGCGCAGCGGTCGGGCTGAACGGGGGGTTCGTGCACACAGCCCAGCTTGGAGC
GAACGACCTACACCGAACTGAGATACCTACAGCGTGAGCTATGAGAAAGCGCCACGCTTCCCGAAGGGAG
AAAGGCGGACAGGTATCCGGTAAGCGGCAGGGTCGGAACAGGAGAGCGCACGAGGGAGCTTCCAGGGGGA
AACGCCTGGTATCTTTATAGTCCTGTCGGGTTTCGCCACCTCTGACTTGAGCGTCGATTTTTGTGATGCT
CGTCAGGGGGGCGGAGCCTATGGAAAAACGCCAGCAACGCGGCCTTTTTACGGTTCCTGGCCTTTTGCTG
GCCTTTTGCTCACATGTGAGGGCCTATTTCCCATGATTCCTTCATATTTGCATATACGATACAAGGCTGT
TAGAGAGATAATTGGAATTAATTTGACTGTAAACACAAAGATATTAGTACAAAATACGTGACGTAGAAAG
TAATAATTTCTTGGGTAGTTTGCAGTTTTAAAATTATGTTTTAAAATGGACTATCATATGCTTACCGTAA
CTTGAAAGTATTTCGATTTCTTGGCTTTATATATCTTGTGGAAAGGACGAAACACCGTTGACTGCACACA
ACTGGGCGTTTTAGAGCTAGAAATAGCAAGTTAAAATAAGGCTAGTCCGTTATCAACTTGAAAAAGTGGC
ACCGAGTCGGTGCTTTTTTGTTTTAGAGCTAGAAATAGCAAGTTAAAATAAGGCTAGTCCGTTTTTAGCG
CGTGCGCCAATTCTGCAGACAAATGGCTCTAGAGGTACCCGTTACATAACTTACGGTAAATGGCCCGCCT
GGCTGACCGCCCAACGACCCCCGCCCATTGACGTCAATAGTAACGCCAATAGGGACTTTCCATTGACGTC
AATGGGTGGAGTATTTACGGTAAACTGCCCACTTGGCAGTACATCAAGTGTATCATATGCCAAGTACGCC
CCCTATTGACGTCAATGACGGTAAATGGCCCGCCTGGCATTGTGCCCAGTACATGACCTTATGGGACTTT
CCTACTTGGCAGTACATCTACGTATTAGTCATCGCTATTACCATGGTCGAGGTGAGCCCCACGTTCTGCT
TCACTCTCCCCATCTCCCCCCCCTCCCCACCCCCAATTTTGTATTTATTTATTTTTTAATTATTTTGTGC
AGCGATGGGGGCGGGGGGGGGGGGGGGGCGCGCGCCAGGCGGGGCGGGGCGGGGCGAGGGGCGGGGCGGG
GCGAGGCGGAGAGGTGCGGCGGCAGCCAATCAGAGCGGCGCGCTCCGAAAGTTTCCTTTTATGGCGAGGC
GGCGGCGGCGGCGGCCCTATAAAAAGCGAAGCGCGCGGCGGGCGGGAGTCGCTGCGCGCTGCCTTCGCCC
CGTGCCCCGCTCCGCCGCCGCCTCGCGCCGCCCGCCCCGGCTCTGACTGACCGCGTTACTCCCACAGGTG
AGCGGGCGGGACGGCCCTTCTCCTCCGGGCTGTAATTAGCTGAGCAAGAGGTAAGGGTTTAAGGGATGGT
TGGTTGGTGGGGTATTAATGTTTAATTACCTGGAGCACCTGCCTGAAATCACTTTTTTTCAGGTTGGACC
GGTGCCACCATGGACTATAAGGACCACGACGGAGACTACAAGGATCATGATATTGATTACAAAGACGATG
ACGATAAGATGGCCTCTGAGGTGGAGTTTTCCCACGAGTACTGGATGAGACATGCCCTGACCCTGGCCAA
GAGGGCACGGGATGAGAGGGAGGTGCCTGTGGGAGCCGTGCTGGTGCTGAACAATAGAGTGATCGGCGAG
GGCTGGAACAGAGCCATCGGCCTGCACGACCCAACAGCCCATGCCGAAATTATGGCCCTGAGACAGGGCG
GCCTGGTCATGCAGAACTACAGACTGATTGACGCCACCCTGTACGTGACATTCGAGCCTTGCGTGATGTG
CGCCGGCGCCATGATCCACTCTAGGATCGGCCGCGTGGTGTTTGGCGTGAGGAACTCAAAAAGAGGCGCC
GCAGGCTCCCTGATGAACGTGCTGAACTACCCCGGCATGAATCACCGCGTCGAAATTACCGAGGGAATCC
TGGCAGATGAATGTGCCGCCCTGCTGTGCGATTTCTATCGGATGCCTAGACAGGTGTTCAATGCTCAGAA
GAAGGCCCAGAGCTCCATCAACTCCGGAGGATCTAGCGGAGGATCCTCTGGCAGCGAGACACCAGGAACA
AGCGAGTCAGCAACACCAGAGAGCAGTGGCGGCAGCAGCGGGGGGTCAGCTAGCGCTGACAAGAAGTACA
GCATCGGCCTGGCCATCGGCACCAACTCTGTGGGCTGGGCCGTGATCACCGACGAGTACAAGGTGCCCAG
CAAGAAATTCAAGGTGCTGGGCAACACCGACCGGCACAGCATCAAGAAGAACCTGATCGGAGCCCTGCTG
TTCGACAGCGGCGAAACAGCCGAGGCCACCCGGCTGAAGAGAACCGCCAGAAGAAGATACACCAGACGGA
AGAACCGGATCTGCTATCTGCAAGAGATCTTCAGCAACGAGATGGCCAAGGTGGACGACAGCTTCTTCCA
CAGACTGGAAGAGTCCTTCCTGGTGGAAGAGGATAAGAAGCACGAGCGGCACCCCATCTTCGGCAACATC
GTGGACGAGGTGGCCTACCACGAGAAGTACCCCACCATCTACCACCTGAGAAAGAAACTGGTGGACAGCA
CCGACAAGGCCGACCTGCGGCTGATCTATCTGGCCCTGGCCCACATGATCAAGTTCCGGGGCCACTTCCT
GATCGAGGGCGACCTGAACCCCGACAACAGCGACGTGGACAAGCTGTTCATCCAGCTGGTGCAGACCTAC
AACCAGCTGTTCGAGGAAAACCCCATCAACGCCAGCGGCGTGGACGCCAAGGCCATCCTGTCTGCCAGAC
TGAGCAAGAGCAGACGGCTGGAAAATCTGATCGCCCAGCTGCCCGGCGAGAAGAAGAATGGCCTGTTCGG
AAACCTGATTGCCCTGAGCCTGGGCCTGACCCCCAACTTCAAGAGCAACTTCGACCTGGCCGAGGATGCC
AAACTGCAGCTGAGCAAGGACACCTACGACGACGACCTGGACAACCTGCTGGCCCAGATCGGCGACCAGT
ACGCCGACCTGTTTCTGGCCGCCAAGAACCTGTCCGACGCCATCCTGCTGAGCGACATCCTGAGAGTGAA
CACCGAGATCACCAAGGCCCCCCTGAGCGCCTCTATGATCAAGAGATACGACGAGCACCACCAGGACCTG
ACCCTGCTGAAAGCTCTCGTGCGGCAGCAGCTGCCTGAGAAGTACAAAGAGATTTTCTTCGACCAGAGCA
AGAACGGCTACGCCGGCTACATTGACGGCGGAGCCAGCCAGGAAGAGTTCTACAAGTTCATCAAGCCCAT
CCTGGAAAAGATGGACGGCACCGAGGAACTGCTCGTGAAGCTGAACAGAGAGGACCTGCTGCGGAAGCAG
CGGACCTTCGACAACGGCAGCATCCCCCACCAGATCCACCTGGGAGAGCTGCACGCCATTCTGCGGCGGC
AGGAAGATTTTTACCCATTCCTGAAGGACAACCGGGAAAAGATCGAGAAGATCCTGACCTTCCGCATCCC
CTACTACGTGGGCCCTCTGGCCAGGGGAAACAGCAGATTCGCCTGGATGACCAGAAAGAGCGAGGAAACC
ATCACCCCCTGGAACTTCGAGGAAGTGGTGGACAAGGGCGCTTCCGCCCAGAGCTTCATCGAGCGGATGA
CCAACTTCGATAAGAACCTGCCCAACGAGAAGGTGCTGCCCAAGCACAGCCTGCTGTACGAGTACTTCAC
CGTGTATAACGAGCTGACCAAAGTGAAATACGTGACCGAGGGAATGAGAAAGCCCGCCTTCCTGAGCGGC
GAGCAGAAAAAGGCCATCGTGGACCTGCTGTTCAAGACCAACCGGAAAGTGACCGTGAAGCAGCTGAAAG
AGGACTACTTCAAGAAAATCGAGTGCTTCGACTCCGTGGAAATCTCCGGCGTGGAAGATCGGTTCAACGC
CTCCCTGGGCACATACCACGATCTGCTGAAAATTATCAAGGACAAGGACTTCCTGGACAATGAGGAAAAC
GAGGACATTCTGGAAGATATCGTGCTGACCCTGACACTGTTTGAGGACAGAGAGATGATCGAGGAACGGC
TGAAAACCTATGCCCACCTGTTCGACGACAAAGTGATGAAGCAGCTGAAGCGGCGGAGATACACCGGCTG
GGGCAGGCTGAGCCGGAAGCTGATCAACGGCATCCGGGACAAGCAGTCCGGCAAGACAATCCTGGATTTC
CTGAAGTCCGACGGCTTCGCCAACAGAAACTTCATGCAGCTGATCCACGACGACAGCCTGACCTTTAAAG
AGGACATCCAGAAAGCCCAGGTGTCCGGCCAGGGCGATAGCCTGCACGAGCACATTGCCAATCTGGCCGG
CAGCCCCGCCATTAAGAAGGGCATCCTGCAGACAGTGAAGGTGGTGGACGAGCTCGTGAAAGTGATGGGC
CGGCACAAGCCCGAGAACATCGTGATCGAAATGGCCAGAGAGAACCAGACCACCCAGAAGGGACAGAAGA
ACAGCCGCGAGAGAATGAAGCGGATCGAAGAGGGCATCAAAGAGCTGGGCAGCCAGATCCTGAAAGAACA
CCCCGTGGAAAACACCCAGCTGCAGAACGAGAAGCTGTACCTGTACTACCTGCAGAATGGGCGGGATATG
TACGTGGACCAGGAACTGGACATCAACCGGCTGTCCGACTACGATGTGGACCATATCGTGCCTCAGAGCT
TTCTGAAGGACGACTCCATCGACAACAAGGTGCTGACCAGAAGCGACAAGAACCGGGGCAAGAGCGACAA
CGTGCCCTCCGAAGAGGTCGTGAAGAAGATGAAGAACTACTGGCGGCAGCTGCTGAACGCCAAGCTGATT
ACCCAGAGAAAGTTCGACAATCTGACCAAGGCCGAGAGAGGCGGCCTGAGCGAACTGGATAAGGCCGGCT
TCATCAAGAGACAGCTGGTGGAAACCCGGCAGATCACAAAGCACGTGGCACAGATCCTGGACTCCCGGAT
GAACACTAAGTACGACGAGAATGACAAGCTGATCCGGGAAGTGAAAGTGATCACCCTGAAGTCCAAGCTG
GTGTCCGATTTCCGGAAGGATTTCCAGTTTTACAAAGTGCGCGAGATCAACAACTACCACCACGCCCACG
ACGCCTACCTGAACGCCGTCGTGGGAACCGCCCTGATCAAAAAGTACCCTAAGCTGGAAAGCGAGTTCGT
GTACGGCGACTACAAGGTGTACGACGTGCGGAAGATGATCGCCAAGAGCGAGCAGGAAATCGGCAAGGCT
ACCGCCAAGTACTTCTTCTACAGCAACATCATGAACTTTTTCAAGACCGAGATTACCCTGGCCAACGGCG
AGATCCGGAAGCGGCCTCTGATCGAGACAAACGGCGAAACCGGGGAGATCGTGTGGGATAAGGGCCGGGA
TTTTGCCACCGTGCGGAAAGTGCTGAGCATGCCCCAAGTGAATATCGTGAAAAAGACCGAGGTGCAGACA
GGCGGCTTCAGCAAAGAGTCTATCCTGCCCAAGAGGAACAGCGATAAGCTGATCGCCAGAAAGAAGGACT
GGGACCCTAAGAAGTACGGCGGCTTCGACAGCCCCACCGTGGCCTATTCTGTGCTGGTGGTGGCCAAAGT
GGAAAAGGGCAAGTCCAAGAAACTGAAGAGTGTGAAAGAGCTGCTGGGGATCACCATCATGGAAAGAAGC
AGCTTCGAGAAGAATCCCATCGACTTTCTGGAAGCCAAGGGCTACAAAGAAGTGAAAAAGGACCTGATCA
TCAAGCTGCCTAAGTACTCCCTGTTCGAGCTGGAAAACGGCCGGAAGAGAATGCTGGCCTCTGCCGGCGA
ACTGCAGAAGGGAAACGAACTGGCCCTGCCCTCCAAATATGTGAACTTCCTGTACCTGGCCAGCCACTAT
GAGAAGCTGAAGGGCTCCCCCGAGGATAATGAGCAGAAACAGCTGTTTGTGGAACAGCACAAGCACTACC
TGGACGAGATCATCGAGCAGATCAGCGAGTTCTCCAAGAGAGTGATCCTGGCCGACGCTAATCTGGACAA
AGTGCTGTCCGCCTACAACAAGCACCGGGATAAGCCCATCAGAGAGCAGGCCGAGAATATCATCCACCTG
TTTACCCTGACCAATCTGGGAGCCCCTGCCGCCTTCAAGTACTTTGACACCACCATCGACCGGAAGAGGT
ACACCAGCACCAAAGAGGTGCTGGACGCCACCCTGATCCACCAGAGCATCACCGGCCTGTACGAGACACG
GATCGACCTGTCTCAGCTGGGAGGTGACAGCGGCGGGAATTCCAGATCCCCTGCTGCTAAACGTGTTAAG
CTTGATGGGGGTAGCCCGGCAGCCAAGAGAGTCAAACTCGACGGCGGCTCCCCAGCGGCAAAAAGGGTGA
AACTAGACGGGGGTAGCCCCGCCGCGAAGCGTGTAAAGCTGGATGGAGGATCGCCTGCGGCTAAGCGAGT
CAAATTAGACGGTGGGTCACCGGCTGCAAAGCGCGTCAAATTGGAT
